>Addgene plasmid #197407 | pAC13 | addgene full sequence | sequence record 388740 | Addgene NGS Result
TTCCTGGCGTTTTCTTGTCGCGTGTTTTAGTCGCATAAAGTAGAATACTTGCGACTAGAACCGGAGACAT
TACGCCATGAACAAGAGCGCCGCCGCTGGCCTGCTGGGCTATGCCCGCGTCAGCACCGACGACCAGGACT
TGACCAACCAACGGGCCGAACTGCACGCGGCCGGCTGCACCAAGCTGTTTTCCGAGAAGATCACCGGCAC
CAGGCGCGACCGCCCGGAGCTGGCCAGGATGCTTGACCACCTACGCCCTGGCGACGTTGTGACAGTGACC
AGGCTAGACCGCCTGGCCCGCAGCACCCGCGACCTACTGGACATTGCCGAGCGCATCCAGGAGGCCGGCG
CGGGCCTGCGTAGCCTGGCAGAGCCGTGGGCCGACACCACCACGCCGGCCGGCCGCATGGTGTTGACCGT
GTTCGCCGGCATTGCCGAGTTCGAGCGTTCCCTAATCATCGACCGCACCCGGAGCGGGCGCGAGGCCGCC
AAGGCCCGAGGCGTGAAGTTTGGCCCCCGCCCTACCCTCACCCCGGCACAGATCGCGCACGCCCGCGAGC
TGATCGACCAGGAAGGCCGCACCGTGAAAGAGGCGGCTGCACTGCTTGGCGTGCATCGCTCGACCCTGTA
CCGCGCACTTGAGCGCAGCGAGGAAGTGACGCCCACCGAGGCCAGGCGGCGCGGTGCCTTCCGTGAGGAC
GCATTGACCGAGGCCGACGCCCTGGCGGCCGCCGAGAATGAACGCCAAGAGGAACAAGCATGAAACCGCA
CCAGGACGGCCAGGACGAACCGTTTTTCATTACCGAAGAGATCGAGGCGGAGATGATCGCGGCCGGGTAC
GTGTTCGAGCCGCCCGCGCACGTCTCAACCGTGCGGCTGCATGAAATCCTGGCCGGTTTGTCTGATGCCA
AGCTGGCGGCCTGGCCGGCCAGCTTGGCCGCTGAAGAAACCGAGCGCCGCCGTCTAAAAAGGTGATGTGT
ATTTGAGTAAAACAGCTTGCGTCATGCGGTCGCTGCGTATATGATGCGATGAGTAAATAAACAAATACGC
AAGGGGAACGCATGAAGGTTATCGCTGTACTTAACCAGAAAGGCGGGTCAGGCAAGACGACCATCGCAAC
CCATCTAGCCCGCGCCCTGCAACTCGCCGGGGCCGATGTTCTGTTAGTCGATTCCGATCCCCAGGGCAGT
GCCCGCGATTGGGCGGCCGTGCGGGAAGATCAACCGCTAACCGTTGTCGGCATCGACCGCCCGACGATTG
ACCGCGACGTGAAGGCCATCGGCCGGCGCGACTTCGTAGTGATCGACGGAGCGCCCCAGGCGGCGGACTT
GGCTGTGTCCGCGATCAAGGCAGCCGACTTCGTGCTGATTCCGGTGCAGCCAAGCCCTTACGACATATGG
GCCACCGCCGACCTGGTGGAGCTGGTTAAGCAGCGCATTGAGGTCACGGATGGAAGGCTACAAGCGGCCT
TTGTCGTGTCGCGGGCGATCAAAGGCACGCGCATCGGCGGTGAGGTTGCCGAGGCGCTGGCCGGGTACGA
GCTGCCCATTCTTGAGTCCCGTATCACGCAGCGCGTGAGCTACCCAGGCACTGCCGCCGCCGGCACAACC
GTTCTTGAATCAGAACCCGAGGGCGACGCTGCCCGCGAGGTCCAGGCGCTGGCCGCTGAAATTAAATCAA
AACTCATTTGAGTTAATGAGGTAAAGAGAAAATGAGCAAAAGCACAAACACGCTAAGTGCCGGCCGTCCG
AGCGCACGCAGCAGCAAGGCTGCAACGTTGGCCAGCCTGGCAGACACGCCAGCCATGAAGCGGGTCAACT
TTCAGTTGCCGGCGGAGGATCACACCAAGCTGAAGATGTACGCGGTACGCCAAGGCAAGACCATTACCGA
GCTGCTATCTGAATACATCGCGCAGCTACCAGAGTAAATGAGCAAATGAATAAATGAGTAGATGAATTTT
AGCGGCTAAAGGAGGCGGCATGGAAAATCAAGAACAACCAGGCACCGACGCCGTGGAATGCCCCATGTGT
GGAGGAACGGGCGGTTGGCCAGGCGTAAGCGGCTGGGTTGTCTGCCGGCCCTGCAATGGCACTGGAACCC
CCAAGCCCGAGGAATCGGCGTGAGCGGTCGCAAACCATCCGGCCCGGTACAAATCGGCGCGGCGCTGGGT
GATGACCTGGTGGAGAAGTTGAAGGCCGCGCAGGCCGCCCAGCGGCAACGCATCGAGGCAGAAGCACGCC
CCGGTGAATCGTGGCAAGCGGCCGCTGATCGAATCCGCAAAGAATCCCGGCAACCGCCGGCAGCCGGTGC
GCCGTCGATTAGGAAGCCGCCCAAGGGCGACGAGCAACCAGATTTTTTCGTTCCGATGCTCTATGACGTG
GGCACCCGCGATAGTCGCAGCATCATGGACGTGGCCGTTTTCCGTCTGTCGAAGCGTGACCGACGAGCTG
GCGAGGTGATCCGCTACGAGCTTCCAGACGGGCACGTAGAGGTTTCCGCAGGGCCGGCCGGCATGGCCAG
TGTGTGGGATTACGACCTGGTACTGATGGCGGTTTCCCATCTAACCGAATCCATGAACCGATACCGGGAA
GGGAAGGGAGACAAGCCCGGCCGCGTGTTCCGTCCACACGTTGCGGACGTACTCAAGTTCTGCCGGCGAG
CCGATGGCGGAAAGCAGAAAGACGACCTGGTAGAAACCTGCATTCGGTTAAACACCACGCACGTTGCCAT
GCAGCGTACGAAGAAGGCCAAGAACGGCCGCCTGGTGACGGTATCCGAGGGTGAAGCCTTGATTAGCCGC
TACAAGATCGTAAAGAGCGAAACCGGGCGGCCGGAGTACATCGAGATCGAGCTAGTTGATTGGATGTACC
GCGAGATCACAGAAGGCAAGAACCCGGACGTGCTGACGGTTCACCCCGATTACTTTTTGATCGATCCCGG
CATCGGCCGTTTTCTCTACCGCCTGGCACGCCGCGCCGCAGGCAAGGCAGAAGCCAGATGGTTGTTCAAG
ACGATCTACGAACGCAGTGGCAGCGCCGGAGAGTTCAAGAAGTTCTGTTTCACCGTGCGCAAGCTGATCG
GGTCAAATGACCTGCCGGAGTACGATTTGAAGGAGGAGGCGGGGCAGGCTGGCCCGATCCTAGTCATGCG
CTACCGCAACCTGATCGAGGGCGAAGCATCCGCCGGTTCCTAATGTACGGAGCAGATGCTAGGGCAAATT
GCCCTAGCAGGGGAAAAAGGTCGAAAAGGTCTCTTTCCTGTGGATAGCACGTACATTGGGAACCCAAAGC
CGTACATTGGGAACCGGAACCCGTACATTGGGAACCCAAAGCCGTACATTGGGAACCGGTCACACATGTA
AGTGACTGATATAAAAGAGAAAAAAGGCGATTTTTCCGCCTAAAACTCTTTAAAACTTATTAAAACTCTT
AAAACCCGCCTGGCCTGTGCATAACTGTCTGGCCAGCGCACAGCCGAAGAGCTGCAAAAAGCGCCTACCC
TTCGGTCGCTGCGCTCCCTACGCCCCGCCGCTTCGCGTCGGCCTATCGCGGCCGCTGGCCGCTCAAAAAT
GGCTGGCCTACGGCCAGGCAATCTACCAGGGCGCGGACAAGCCGCGCCGTCGCCACTCGACCGCCGGCGC
TGAGGTCTGCCTCGTGAAGAAGGTGTTGCTGACTCATACCAGGGCAATGGCAACAACGTTGCGCAAACTA
TTAACTGGCGAACTACTTACTCTAGCTTCCCGGCAACAATTAATAGACTGGATGGAGGCGGATAAAGTTG
CAGGACCACTTCTGCGCTCGGCCCTTCCGGCTGGCTGGTTTATTGCTGATAAATCTGGAGCCGGTGAGCG
TGGGTCTCGCGGTATCATTGCAGCACTGGGGCCAGATGGTAAGCCCTCCCGTATCGTAGTTATCTACACG
ACGGGGAGTCAGGCAACTATGGATGAACGAAATAGACAGATCGCTGAGATAGGTGCCTCACTGATTAAGC
ATTGGTAACTGTCAGACCAAGTTTACTCATATATACTTTAGATTGATTTAAAACTTCATTTTTAATTTAA
AAGGATCTAGGTGAAGATCCTTTTTGATAATCTCATGACCAAAATCCCTTAACGTGAGTTTTCGTTCCAC
TGAGCGTCAGACCCCTTAATAAGATGATCTTCTTGAGATCGTTTTGGTCTGCGCGTAATCTCTTGCTCTG
AAAACGAAAAAACCGCCTTGCAGGGCGGTTTTTCGAAGGTTCTCTGAGCTACCAACTCTTTGAACCGAGG
TAACTGGCTTGGAGGAGCGCAGTCACCAAAACTTGTCCTTTCAGTTTAGCCTTAACCGGCGCATGACTTC
AAGACTAACTCCTCTAAATCAATTACCAGTGGCTGCTGCCAGTGGTGCTTTTGCATGTCTTTCCGGGTTG
GACTCAAGACGATAGTTACCGGATAAGGCGCAGCGGTCGGACTGAACGGGGGGTTCGTGCATACAGTCCA
GCTTGGAGCGAACTGCCTACCCGGAACTGAGTGTCAGGCGTGGAATGAGACAAACGCGGCCATAACAGCG
GAATGACACCGGTAAACCGAAAGGCAGGAACAGGAGAGCGCACGAGGGAGCCGCCAGGGGGAAACGCCTG
GTATCTTTATAGTCCTGTCGGGTTTCGCCACCACTGATTTGAGCGTCAGATTTCGTGATGCTTGTCAGGG
GGGCGGAGCCTATGGAAAAACGGCTTTGCCGCGGCCCTCTCACTTCCCTGTTAAGTATCTTCCTGGCATC
TTCCAGGAAATCTCCGCCCCGTTCGTAAGCCATTTCCGCTCGCCGCAGTCGAACGACCGAGCGTAGCGAG
TCAGTGAGCGAGGAAGCGGAATATATCCTGTATCACATATTCTGCTGACGCACCGGTGCAGCCTTTTTTC
TCCTGCCACATGAAGCACTTCACTGACACCCTCATCAGTGCCAACATAGTAAGCCAGTATACACTCCGCT
AGCGCTGAGGTCTGCCTCGTGAAGAAGGTGTTGCTGACTCATACCAGGCCTGAATCGCCCCATCATCCAG
CCAGAAAGTGAGGGAGCCACGGTTGATGAGAGCTTTGTTGTAGGTGGACCAGTTGGTGATTTTGAACTTT
TGCTTTGCCACGGAACGGTCTGCGTTGTCGGGAAGATGCGTGATCTGATCCTTCAACTCAGCAAAAGTTC
GATTTATTCAACAAAGCCACGTTGTGTCTCAAAATCTCTGATGTTACATTGCACAAGATAAAAATATATC
ATCATGAACAATAAAACTGTCTGCTTACATAAACAGTAATACAAGGGGTGTTATGAGCCATATTCAACGG
GAAACGTCTTGCTCGAGATCTATCGATGCATGCCATGGTACCCGGGAGCTCGAATTCGAAGCTTTTGCCA
TTCTCACCGGATTCAGTCGTCACTCATGGTGATTTCTCACTTGATAACCTTATTTTTGACGAGGGGAAAT
TAATAGGTTGTATTGATGTTGGACGAGTCGGAATCGCAGACCGATACCAGGATCTTGCCATCCTATGGAA
CTGCCTCGGTGAGTTTTCTCCTTCATTACAGAAACGGCTTTTTCAAAAATATGGTATTGATAATCCTGAT
ATGAATAAATTGCAGTTTCATTTGATGCTCGATGAGTTTTTCTAATCAGAATTGGTTAATTGGTTGTAAC
ACTGGCAGAGCATTACGCTGACTTGACGGGACGGCGGCTTTGTTGAATAAATCGAACTTTTGCTGAGTTG
AAGGATCAGATCACGCATCTTCCCGACAACGCAGACCGTTCCGTGGCAAAGCAAAAGTTCAAAATCACCA
ACTGGTCCACCTACAACAAAGCTCTCATCAACCGTGGCTCCCTCACTTTCTGGCTGGATGATGGGGCGAT
TCAGGCCTGGTATGAGTCAGCAACACCTTCTTCACGAGGCAGACCTCAGCGCCAGAAGGCCGCCAGAGAG
GCCGAGCGCGGCCGTGAGGCTTGGACGCTAGGGCAGGGCATGAAAAAGCCCGTAGCGGGCTGCTACGGGC
GTCTGACGCGGTGGAAAGGGGGAGGGGATGTTGTCTACATCTGAATCATGCGCGGATGACACGAACTCAC
GACGGCGATCACAGACATTAACCCACAGTACAGACACTGCGACAACGTGGCAATTCGTCGCAATACAACG
CTTTGGCAGTTTATTCTTGACATGTAGTGAGGGGGCTGGTATAATCACATAGTACTGTTATACAGAAACA
GAGGAGATATTACATATGAGTAAAGGAGAAGAGCTTTTCACAGGAGTTGTCCCAATCCTCGTGGAATTAG
ACGGTGATGTTAATGGGCACAAGTTCTCTGTCAGTGGAGAGGGTGAAGGCGACGCAACATATGGCAAGCT
GACCCTTAAATTTATTTGCACCACGGGTAAACTACCTGTTCCATGGCCAACACTGGTCACTACGTTCGGG
TATGGGGTTCAGTGCTTTGCGCGCTACCCAGATCACATGAAACAGCACGACTTTTTCAAGAGTGCAATGC
CCGAAGGCTATGTACAGGAGAGAACCATCTTTTTTAAGGATGACGGCAACTATAAGACACGCGCCGAAGT
GAAGTTCGAGGGTGATACCCTTGTTAATAGAATCGAGTTAAAGGGTATTGACTTTAAGGAAGATGGAAAT
ATTTTAGGCCACAAACTGGAATATAACTATAACTCCCATAATGTGTACATTATGGCCGACAAGCAAAAGA
ACGGTATCAAGGTTAACTTCAAGATCAGACACAACATTGAGGATGGAAGCGTTCAACTAGCCGACCATTA
CCAACAAAACACCCCAATTGGCGATGGGCCTGTGCTGTTACCAGACAACCATTACCTGTCCACTCAATCT
GCCCTTTCGAAAGATCCCAACGAAAAGCGCGACCACATGGTCCTTCTTGAGTTTGTCACGGCTGCTGGGA
TTACACACGGCATGGATGAACTATACAAATAAATCCGTAATCGTTAATCCGCAAATAACGTAAAAACCCG
CTTCGGCGGGTTTTTTTATGGGGGGAGTTTAGGGAAAGAGCATTTGTCAGCTGGAAATCTGCTCGTCAGT
GGCGAGCGGCCGCGATTATCAAAAAGGATCTTCACCTAGATCCTTTTAAATTAAAAATGAAGTTTTAAAT
CAATCTAAAGTATATATGAGTAAACTTGGTCTGACAGTTACCAATGCTTAATCAGTGAGGCACCTATCTC
AGCGATCTGTCTATTTCGTTCATCCATAGTTGCCTGACTCCCCGTCGTGTAGATAACTACGATACGGGAG
GGCTTACCATCTGGCCCCAGTGCTGCAATGATACCGCGGGACCCACGCTCACCGGCTCCAGATTTATCAG
CAATAAACCAGCCAGCCGGAAGGGCCGAGCGCAGAAGTGGTCCTGCAACTTTATCCGCCTCCATCCAGTC
TATTAATTGTTGCCGGGAAGCTAGAGTAAGTAGTTCGCCAGTTAATAGTTTGCGCAACGTTGTTGCCATT
GCTACAGGCATCGTGGTGTCACGCTCGTCGTTTGGTATGGCTTCATTCAGCTCCGGTTCCCAACGATCAA
GGCGAGTTACATGATCCCCCATGTTGTGCAAAAAAGCGGTTAGCTCCTTCGGTCCTCCGATCGTTGTCAG
AAGTAAGTTGGCCGCAGTGTTATCACTCATGGTTATGGCAGCACTGCATAATTCTCTTACTGTCATGCCA
TCCGTAAGATGCTTTTCTGTGACTGGTGAGTACTCAACCAAGTCATTCTGAGAATAGTGTATGCGGCGAC
CGAGTTGCTCTTGCCCGGCGTCAATACGGGATAATACCGCGCCACATAGCAGAACTTTAAAAGTGCTCAT
CATTGGAAAACGTTCTTCGGGGCGAAAACTCTCAAGGATCTTACCGCTGTTGAGATCCAGTTCGATGTAA
CCCACTCGTGCACCCAACTGATCTTCAGCATCTTTTACTTTCACCAGCGTTTCTGGGTGAGCAAAAACAG
GAAGGCAAAATGCCGCAAAAAAGGGAATAAGGGCGACACGGAAATGTTGAATACTCATACTCTTCCTTTT
TCAATATTATTGAAGCATTTATCAGGGTTATTGTCTCATGAGCGGATACATATTTGAATGTATTTAGAAA
AATAAACAAATAGGGGTTCCGCGCACATTTCCCCGAAAAGTGCCACCTGTCATGACCAAAATCCCTTAAC
GTG
Features (pLannotate 1.2.2; 14 found; start..end, strand, type, name):
    101..502     +  CDS            Y4CG_SINFN (fragment): Protein inferred from homology: Swiss-Prot protein existence level 3. From Sinorhizobium fredii (strain NBRC 101917 / NGR234).
   1062..1691    +  CDS            pVS1 StaA: stability protein from the Pseudomonas plasmid pVS1 (Heeb et al., 2000)
   2120..3193    +  CDS            pVS1 RepA: replication protein from the Pseudomonas plasmid pVS1 (Heeb et al., 2000)
   3259..3453    +  rep_origin     pVS1 oriV: origin of replication for the Pseudomonas plasmid pVS1 (Heeb et al., 2000)
   3684..3997    +  CDS            bla(M) (fragment): β-lactamase lacking the signal sequence; bla(M); allows cytosolic expression of β-lactamase
   4163..4708    +  rep_origin     p15A ori: Plasmids containing the medium-copy-number p15A origin of replication can be propagated in E. coli cells that contain a second plasmid with the ColE1 origin.
   4796..4851    +  rep_origin     RSF ori (fragment): Plasmids containing the RSF 1030 origin of replication can be propagated in E. coli cells that contain additional plasmids with compatible origins.
   4950..4976    -  misc_feature   bom (fragment): basis of mobility region from pBR322
   5303..5337    +  CDS            KanR (fragment): aminoglycoside phosphotransferase; aph(3')-Ia; confers resistance to kanamycin in bacteria or G418 (Geneticin®) in eukaryotes
   5379..5645    +  CDS            KanR (fragment): aminoglycoside phosphotransferase; aph(3')-Ia; confers resistance to kanamycin
   5786..5932    +  CDS            TRA2_ECOLX (fragment): Protein predicted: Swiss-Prot protein existence level 4. Required for transposition of transposon Tn903. From Escherichia coli.
   6246..6959    +  CDS            GFPmut3: GFPmut3 is a basic (constitutively fluorescent) green fluorescent protein published in 1996, derived from Aequorea victoria. It is reported to be a very rapidly-maturing weak dimer.
   7178..8038    -  CDS            AmpR: β-lactamase; bla; confers resistance to ampicillin, carbenicillin, and related antibiotics
   8039..8143    -  promoter       AmpR promoter: bla
