[The description below was written by a language model from this plasmid's Addgene catalogue record and pLannotate feature annotations shown in this document.]
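Description:
pAC13 is a broad-host-range bacterial plasmid of about 8.2 kb, catalogued as a synthetic biology vector for honey bee gut symbionts. It was built by Gibson assembly, placing the pVS1 replicon into the pAC08 backbone. The feature table shows the full pVS1 module, which originates from a Pseudomonas plasmid: the StaA stability protein, the RepA replication initiator and the pVS1 oriV. Together these support replication and stable inheritance in a range of Gram-negative hosts beyond E. coli. An adjacent fragment matching a Sinorhizobium protein probably belongs to the same imported replicon region. A p15A origin is also annotated and presumably supports propagation in E. coli cloning strains, although the catalogue lists the plasmid as high copy whereas p15A is usually described as medium copy.

Selection relies on an intact β-lactamase gene (AmpR) driven by its native bla promoter, consistent with the listed ampicillin resistance. The reporter payload is GFPmut3, a rapidly maturing green fluorescent protein derived from Aequorea victoria. The record describes its expression as constitutive, but no promoter upstream of it is annotated, so the driving element is not stated. Several short partial matches also appear: fragments of a second bla sequence, KanR, a Tn903 transposition protein, the RSF origin and the pBR322 bom site. These look like non-functional remnants of earlier construction steps, and the bom fragment is too short to establish whether the plasmid can be mobilised.

Given its stated purpose, pAC13 appears to belong to a vector set for engineering bee gut bacteria, with GFP fluorescence reporting whether the pVS1 replicon is maintained and expresses in a given symbiont.
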