Addgene plasmid #197407: pAC13
Purpose: Honey bee gut symbiont broad-host range vector with constitutive GFP, ampR and pVS1 replicon
Depositing lab: Yolanda Schaerli. Depositing organization: Universite de Lausanne (UNIL). Publication: An engineered bacterial symbiont allows noninvasive biosensing of the honey bee gut environment. Chhun A, Moriano-Gutierrez S, Zoppi F, Cabirol A, Engel P, Schaerli Y. PLoS Biol. 2024 Mar 5;22(3):e3002523. doi: 10.1371/journal.pbio.3002523. eCollection 2024 Mar. PubMed 38442124.
Backbone
  Vector backbone: pAC08
  Vector type: Synthetic Biology
Growth in bacteria
  Bacterial resistance: Ampicillin, 100 μg/mL
  Growth temperature: 37°C
  Growth strain: DH5alpha
  Copy number: High Copy
Gene/Insert
  Gene/Insert name: pVS1 replicon
  Species: unknown
  Cloning method: Gibson Cloning
Terms and licenses: Academic/Nonprofit Terms; Industry Terms: Not Available to Industry
How to cite: pAC13 was a gift from Yolanda Schaerli (Addgene plasmid # 197407 ; http://n2t.net/addgene:197407 ; RRID:Addgene_197407)
